Addgene plasmid #71032: pFOSGE_COF4C05
Purpose: Gateway entry clone
Depositing lab: Alexander Stark. Depositing organization: Research Institute of Molecular Pathology (IMP). Publication: Transcriptional regulators form diverse groups with context-dependent regulatory functions. Stampfel G, Kazmar T, Frank O, Wienerroither S, Reiter F, Stark A. Nature. 2015 Nov 9. doi: 10.1038/nature15545. PubMed 26550828.
Backbone
  Vector backbone: pDONR221
  Backbone manufacturer: Invitrogen
  Backbone size w/o insert (bp): 4762
  Vector type: Gateway entry vector
Growth in bacteria
  Bacterial resistance: Kanamycin, 50 μg/mL
  Growth temperature: 37°C
  Growth strain: DH5alpha
  Copy number: High Copy
Gene/Insert
  Gene/Insert name: CG14590 (alt names: FBgn0033061; CG14590, FBtr0086022)
  Species: D. melanogaster (fly)
  Insert size (bp): 1659
  Cloning method: Gateway Cloning
  Sequencing primers: 5′ M13-F20; 3′ M13R
Terms and licenses: Academic/Nonprofit Terms; Industry Terms: Not Available to Industry
How to cite: pFOSGE_COF4C05 was a gift from Alexander Stark (Addgene plasmid # 71032 ; http://n2t.net/addgene:71032 ; RRID:Addgene_71032)
