[The description below was written by a language model from this plasmid's Addgene catalogue record.]
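Description:
pFOSGE_COF4C05 is a Gateway entry clone built on the commercial pDONR221 donor backbone and carrying the Drosophila melanogaster gene CG14590 (FBgn0033061; the transcript identifier FBtr0086022 is listed among its alternative names) as an insert of about 1.66 kb. It is a high-copy bacterial plasmid maintained in standard E. coli cloning strains under kanamycin selection. The insert was introduced by Gateway cloning. In a pDONR221-derived clone, this generally means that a BP recombination reaction replaced the donor vector's counter-selectable cassette with the fragment of interest, leaving the insert flanked by attL recombination sites. M13 forward and reverse priming sites on either side of the insert are the recorded sequencing primers and allow the junctions and insert to be verified.

As an entry clone, the plasmid is not an expression construct. The record lists no promoter, tag or reporter associated with the insert, and entry vectors of this type normally have none driving the cloned fragment. Its role is to serve as a shuttle. An LR recombination reaction can move the CG14590 sequence directionally into any compatible Gateway destination vector, which then supplies the promoter, fusion partners and host-specific elements needed for the experiment.

The associated publication concerns the context-dependent regulatory functions of transcriptional regulators, which suggests that this clone belongs to a larger collection of fly factor clones prepared for such transfers. The record does not specify which destination vectors or assays were used for this clone, whether the insert retains a stop codon, or the exact boundaries of the cloned sequence, and no feature table is provided.
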