>Addgene plasmid #71032 | pFOSGE_COF4C05 | depositor partial sequence | sequence record 126974 | insert
ATGGTGTCAAGCACGGAATGTCCTGTTTGCGGAGTTGCTGCCTCACAAGCGTGCACTAGGTGCAAAATGG
TGCGATACTGCGACCGAGAGCACCAGAAGCAGCACTGGCCGCAGCACAAGCGCAGATGTAGGCCATTCAG
CGAGGAGCAGGATGCCGAGCTGGGCAGATATTTGAAGGTTACCCAGAACATAGCAGCCGGGCAAATAGTC
TTCATTGAGGAGCCCCTAGTGGTGGGTCCCAAGTGGTATCTCTCCGACGCAGACAAGGAGGCCTCTAACG
TTCCGTGTGTAGGCTGTTACACTCCGTGCCGTCTGGGGAAGCACCAGTGTCGAAGATGCCGTTGGCCAGT
CTGCAGCGCAGGCTGCAAGCACGAGTCAATGGAATGCAGCGTGCTTAGCCTCGGATCGGGTTCACCAACT
CGGGCAGATGCCCGCTCATTGAACGACTACTTCAGGGGCGATGCTCTTTTGGTGCTCAAATGCCTTCTGT
TGCAGCGACAGAGTCCCACGAAATGGTCCGCGTTGTTAGAGATGCAGTCTCATGAGGAGGAGCGTAAGGG
CACCGATCTGTACGAGGAAGCAGAGAAGCGAGTAGTGACCTACCTTCAAAAGCGGTTTTTATGTAGACTT
AAGCAAACTAATCCAAACCTTCTGACCGATTGTGGACCAGAGATGCTGCATCGGCTTTGCGGCATCATCG
AAACAAACTTTATGGTTATCGAACTCCCGAGTGGCGTGGAACTCAGCGGGTTGTTCCGGCAGGCCTGCAT
GATGGAGCATGCTTGTCAGCCCAACTGCGACTTTCAGTTTGATAACAAGACTCAGCAAGTTGCTGTGCGT
GCTGGCTGTGACTTGCGAAAAGGCGACCACCTACGGATTACATACACAAATATCCTATGGGGCACGCAAC
TTCGCCAGCACCATCTTCGACTAACGAAGCATTTCAGCTGCCGCTGCAGCCGCTGTCTCGATCCAACGGA
ATATGGCACCTATATAAGTGCGCTGACTTGTCTGGGGGATGTAAATCAGACCTGTGGAGGAACCCACTTG
CCCGTGGATCCACTGGACGAGAACACACAGTGGAAGTGCGACACTTGCCCAATGATAGTGGATGGAGCTT
ACGTGGCTGAACTGCAGTCCCACATGACCGAGCAGGTGGAGGGCTTATTAGCCGGATGCCCCTCCGCGAA
TCAGGTGGAACTTCTGTTGGCCCGCCTGACCCATATGTTGCATCCAAATCATTTTCACACGTTCAACCTA
AAGCACACATTAATCCAGCTGTATGGTAACGAAGCTGGCTTGGAGTTGGGCGTGCTGAGCAACACGCAGC
TGGAGCGCAAACTGAGGCTCTGTGGTGAGCTCTACAACGTATGCCGGCGACTGGATCCATATAGCATTAA
GCTGGCTATCTATGTCACGGTCATCCTGATCGAGGTCGCCCACACGCTGCAGGAGCAGGCACGAAGGGCA
CCAGCAGAAGGAACTTCCCTCTTGGGTCTTGCGCAAAGCCGTCTTAGGGAAGCGCATATGGTTTTGGAGA
AAGAGCAAGAATCAGTTGCCGGCAAAAAGCTAAACGAAAAATTGCAGATGGAAATCTTCGAGTGCGAAAA
ACTAATTTTAGCTCTTGCCTATAATCAAGATCACGAAGCCAATACAAAA
