>Addgene plasmid #71032 | pFOSGE_COF4C05 | addgene partial sequence | sequence record 131546 | M13-F20 5'-TGTAAAACGACGGCCAGT-3'
TTTTGACTGATAGTGACCTGTTCGTTGCAACAAATTGATGAGCAATGCTTTTTTATAATGCCAACTTTGT
ACAAAAAAGCAGGCTTCATGGTGTCAAGCACGGAATGTCCTGTTTGCGGAGTTGCTGCCTCACAAGCGTG
CACTAGGTGCAAAATGGTGCGATACTGCGACCGAGAGCACCAGAAGCAGCACTGGCCGCAGCACAAGCGC
AGATGTAGGCCATTCAGCGAGGAGCAGGATGCCGAGCTGGGCAGATATTTGAAGGTTACCCAGAACATAG
CAGCCGGGCAAATAGTCTTCATTGAGGAGCCCCTAGTGGTGGGTCCCAAGTGGTATCTCTCCGACGCAGA
CAAGGAGGCCTCTAACGTTCCGTGTGTAGGCTGTTACACTCCGTGCCGTCTGGGGAAGCACCAGTGTCGA
AGATGCCGTTGGCCAGTCTGCAGCGCAGGCTGCAAGCACGAGTCAATGGAATGCAGCGTGCTTAGCCTCG
GATCGGGTTCACCAACTCGGGCAGATGCCCGCTCATTGAACGACTACTTCAGGGGCGATGCTCTTTTGGT
GCTCAAATGCCTTCTGTTGCAGCGACAGAGTCCCACGAAATGGTCCGCGTTGTTAGAGATGCAGTCTCAT
GAGGAGGAGCGTAAGGGCACCGATCTGTACGAGGAAGCAGAGAAGCGAGTAGTGACCTACCTTCAAAAGC
GGTTTTTATGTAGACTTAAGCAAACTAATCCAAACCTTCTGACCGATTGTGGACCAGAGATGCTGCATCG
GCTTTGCGGCATCATCGAAACAAACTTTATGGTTATCGAACTCCC
