>Addgene plasmid #71032 | pFOSGE_COF4C05 | addgene partial sequence | sequence record 131547 | M13-Rev 5'-CAGGAAACAGCTATGACC-3'
ATTTTATTTTGACTGATAGTGACCTGTTCGTTGCAACAAATTGATAAGCAATGCTTTCTTATAATGCCAA
CTTTGTACAAGAAAGCTGGGTCTTTTGTATTGGCTTCGTGATCTTGATTATAGGCAAGAGCTAAAATTAG
TTTTTCGCACTCGAAGATTTCCATCTGCAATTTTTCGTTTAGCTTTTTGCCGGCAACTGATTCTTGCTCT
TTCTCCAAAACCATATGCGCTTCCCTAAGACGGCTTTGCGCAAGACCCAAGAGGGAAGTTCCTTCTGCTG
GTGCCCTTCGTGCCTGCTCCTGCAGCGTGTGGGCGACCTCGATCAGGATGACCGTGACATAGATAGCCAG
CTTAATGCTATATGGATCCAGTCGCCGGCATACGTTGTAGAGCTCACCACAGAGCCTCAGTTTGCGCTCC
AGCTGCGTGTTGCTCAGCACGCCCAACTCCAAGCCAGCTTCGTTACCATACAGCTGGATTAATGTGTGCT
TTAGGTTGAACGTGTGAAAATGATTTGGATGCAACATATGGGTCAGGCGGGCCAACAGAAGTTCCACCTG
ATTCGCGGAGGGGCATCCGGCTAATAAGCCCTCCACCTGCTCGGTCATGTGGGACTGCAGTTCAGCCACG
TAAGCTCCATCCACTATCATTGGGCAAGTGTCGCACTTCCACTGTGTGTTCTCGTCCAGTGGATCCACGG
GCAAGTGGGTTCCTCCACAGGTCTGATTT
